>Addgene plasmid #71694 | pJK580 | depositor full sequence | sequence record 134489 | pJK580 sequence 3922 bps
TGGCGAATGGG
[124 nt withheld, positions 12-135]
C
[91 nt withheld, positions 137-227]
A
[49 nt withheld, positions 229-277]
CCTTTGACGTTGGAGTCCACGTTCTTT
[37 nt withheld, positions 305-341]
ACCCTATCTCGGTCTATTCTTTTGATTTATAAGGGATTTTGCCGATTTCGGCCTATTGGTTAAAAAATGA
GCTGATTTAACAAAAATTTAACGCGAATTTTAACAAAATATTAACGCTTACAATTTAGGTGGCACTTTTC
GGGGAAATGTGCGCGGAACCCCTATTTGTTTATTTTTCTAAATACATTCAAATATGTATCCGCTCATGAG
ACAATAACCCTGATAAATGCTTCAATAATATTGAAAAAGGAAGAGTATGAGTATTCAACATTTCCGTGTC
GCCCTTATTCCCTTTTTTGCGGCATTTTGCCTTCCTGTTTTTGCTCACCCAGAAACGCTGGTGAAAGTAA
AAGATGCTGAAGATCAGTTGGGTGCACGAGTGGGTTACATCGAACTGGATCTCAACAGCGGTAAGATCCT
TGAGAGTTTTCGCCCCGAAGAACGTTTTCCAATGATGAGCACTTTTAAAGTTCTGCTATGTGGCGCGGTA
TTATCCCGTATTGACGCCGGGCAAGAGCAACTCGGTCGCCGCATACACTATTCTCAGAATGACTTGGTTG
AGTACTCACCAGTCACAGAAAAGCATCTTACGGATGGCATGACAGTAAGAGAATTATGCAGTGCTGCCAT
AACCATGAGTGATAACACTGCGGCCAACTTACTTCTGACAACGATCGGAGGACCGAAGGAGCTAACCGCT
TTTTTGCACAACATGGGGGATCATGTAACTCGCCTTGATCGTTGGGAACCGGAGCTGAATGAAGCCATAC
CAAACGACGAGCGTGACACCACGATGCCTGCAGCAATGGCAACAACGTTGCGCAAACTATTAACTGGCGA
ACTACTTACTCTAGCTTCCCGGCAACAATTAATAGACTGGATGGAGGCGGATAAAGTTGCAGGACCACTT
CTGCGCTCGGCCCTTCCGGCTGGCTGGTTTATTGCTGATAAATCTGGAGCCGGTGAGCGTGGGTCTCGCG
GTATCATTGCAGCACTGGGGCCAGATGGTAAGCCCTCCCGTATCGTAGTTATCTACACGACGGGGAGTCA
GGCAACTATGGATGAACGAAATAGACAGATCGCTGAGATAGGTGCCTCACTGATTAAGCATTGGTAACTG
TCAGACCAAGTTTACTCATATATACTTTAGATTGATTTAAAACTTCATTTTTAATTTAAAAGGATCTAGG
TGAAGATCCTTTTTGATAATCTCATGACCAAAATCCCTTAACGTGAGTTTTCGTTCCACTGAGCGTCAGA
CCCCGTAGAAAAGATCAAAGGATCTTCTTGAGATCCTTTTTTTCTGCGCGTAATCTGCTGCTTGCAAACA
AAAAAACCACCGCTACCAGCGGTGGTTTGTTTGCCGGATCAAGAGCTACCAACTCTTTTTCCGAAGGTAA
CTGGCTTCAGCAGAGCGCAGATACCAAATACTGTCCTTCTAGTGTAGCCGTAGTTAGGCCACCACTTCAA
GAACTCTGTAGCACCGCCTACATACCTCGCTCTGCTAATCCTGTTACCAGTGGCTGCTGCCAGTGGCGAT
AAGTCGTGTCTTACCGGGTTGGACTCAAGACGATAGTTACCGGATAAGGCGCAGCGGTCGGGCTGAACGG
GGGGTTCGTGCACACAGCCCAGCTTGGAGCGAACGACCTACACCGAACTGAGATACCTACAGCGTGAGCT
ATGAGAAAGCGCCACGCTTCCCGAAGGGAGAAAGGCGGACAGGTATCCGGTAAGCGGCAGGGTCGGAACA
GGAGAGCGCACGAGGGAGCTTCCAGGGGGAAACGCCTGGTATCTTTATAGTCCTGTCGGGTTTCGCCACC
TCTGACTTGAGCGTCGATTTTTGTGATGCTCGTCAGGGGGGCGGAGCCTATGGAAAAACGCCAGCAACGC
GGCCTTTTTACGGTTCCTGGCCTTTTGCTGGCCTTTTGCTCACATGTTCTTTCCTGCGTTATCCCCTGAT
TCTGTGGATAACCGTATTACCGCCTTTGAGTGAGCTGATACCGCTCGCCGCAGCCGAACGACCGAGCGCA
GCGAGTCAGTGAGCGAGGAAGCGGAAGAGCGCCTGATGCGGTATTTTCTCCTTACGCATCTGTGCGGTAT
TTCACACCGCATATATGGTGCACTCTCAGTACAATCTGCTCTGATGCCGCATAGTTAAGCCAGTATACAC
TCCGCTATCGCTACGTGACTGGGTCATGGCTGCGCCCCGACACCCGCCAACACCCGCTGACGCGCCCTGA
CGGGCTTGTCTGCTCCCGGCATCCGCTTACAGACAAGCTGTGACCGTCTCCGGGAGCTGCATGTGTCAGA
GGTTTTCACCGTCATCACCGAAACGCGCGAGGCAGCTGCGGTAAAGCTCATCAGCGTGGTCGTGAAGCGA
TTCACAGATGTCTGCCTGTTCATCCGCGTCCAGCTCGTTGAGTTTCTCCAGAAGCGTTAATGTCTGGCTT
CTGATAAAGCGGGCCATGTTAAGGGCGGTTTTTTCCTGTTTGGTCACTGATGCCTCCGTGTAAGGGGGAT
TTCTGTTCATGGGGGTAATGATACCGATGAAACGAGAGAGGATGCTCACGATACGGGTTACTGATGATGA
ACATGCCCGGTTACTGGAACGTTGTGAGGGTAAACAACTGGCGGTATGGATGCGGCGGGACCAGAGAAAA
ATCACTCAGGGTCAATGCCAGCGCTTCGTTAATACAGATGTAGGTGTTCCACAGGGTAGCCAGCAGCATC
CTGCGATGCAGATCCGGAACATAATGGTGCAGGGCGCTGACTTCCGCGTTTCCAGACTTTACGAAACACG
GAAACCGAAGACCATTCATGTTGTTGCTCAGGTCGCAGACGTTTTGCAGCAGCAGTCGCTTCACGTTCGC
TCGCGTATCGGTGATTCATTCTGCTAACCAGTAAGGCAACCCCGCCAGCCTAGCCGGGTCCTCAACGACA
GGAGCACGATCATGCGCACCCGTGGCCAGGACCCAACGCTGCCCGAGATCTCGATCCCGCGAAATTAATA
CGACTCACTATAGGGAGACCACAACGGTTTCCCTCTAGAAATAATTTTGTTTAACTTTAAGAAGGAGATA
TACATATGAGTGAACATACGCTTGCTGTCAGCGATTCCAGCTTTGATCAAGATGTTCTCAAGGCCTCTGG
CCTTGTGCTGGTAGATTTCTGGGCAGAATGGTGCGGCCCATGCAAAATGATTGGCCCGGCATTGGGAGAA
ATTGGCAAGGAATTTGCCGGCAAGGTAACGGTTGCCAAGGTAAATATTGATGACAACCCGGAAACTCCAA
ATGCGTATCAGGTGCGTAGCATTCCAACCCTTATGCTGGTGCGTGATGGCAAGGTTATAGATAAAAAAGT
GGGTGCCCTGCCCAAAAGCCAGTTGAAGGCATGGGTAGAAAGCGCTCAGTCATTAGAACTCGAGCACCAC
CACCACCACCACTGAGATCCGGCTGCTAACAAAGCCCGAAAGGAAGCTGAGTTGGCTGCTGCCACCGCTG
AGCAATAACTAGCATAACCCCTTGGGGCCTCTAAACGGGTCTTGAGGGGTTTTTTGCTGAAAGGAGGAAC
TATATCCGGAT
Features (pLannotate 1.2.2; 13 found; start..end, strand, type, name):
     12..440     +  rep_origin     f1 ori (sequence partly withheld): f1 bacteriophage origin of replication; arrow indicates direction of (+) strand synthesis
    493..597     +  promoter       AmpR promoter: bla
    598..1458    +  CDS            AmpR: β-lactamase; bla; confers resistance to ampicillin, carbenicillin, and related antibiotics
   1629..2217    +  rep_origin     ori: high-copy-number ColE1/pMB1/pBR322/pUC origin of replication
   2403..2545    -  misc_feature   bom: basis of mobility region from pBR322
   2647..2838    -  CDS            rop: Rop protein, which maintains plasmids at low copy number; rop
   2855..3235    +  CDS            YPB1_ECOLX: Protein predicted: Swiss-Prot protein existence level 4. From Escherichia coli.
   3347..3365    +  promoter       T7 promoter: promoter for bacteriophage T7 RNA polymerase
   3397..3419    +  RBS            RBS: efficient ribosome binding site from bacteriophage T7 gene 10 (Olins and Rangwala, 1989)
   3427..3744    +  CDS            trxA: THIO_ECO57 - Experimental evidence at protein level: Swiss-Prot protein existence level 1. Participates in various redox reactions through the reversible oxidation of its active center dithiol to a disulfide and catalyzes dithiol-disulfide exchange reactions. From Escherichia coli O157:H7.
   3766..3783    +  CDS            9xHis (fragment): 9xHis affinity tag
   3793..3842    +  CDS            SET1 (fragment): solubility-enhancement tag derived from T7 phage gene 10B
   3850..3897    +  terminator     T7 terminator: transcription terminator for bacteriophage T7 RNA polymerase
