[The description below was written by a language model from this plasmid's Addgene catalogue record and pLannotate feature annotations shown in this document.]
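Description:
pJK580 is a bacterial expression plasmid built on the pET23a backbone for producing thioredoxin (trxA) from Acetobacter aceti strain 1023 with a C-terminal hexahistidine tag, a product the depositor calls AaTrxAH6. The total size is about 3.9 kb. The plasmid replicates from a ColE1/pMB1-type origin and is catalogued as high copy. The automated annotation also detects a partial rop region and the pBR322 bom site next to the origin. Selection is by ampicillin through the bla β-lactamase gene and its own promoter. An f1 phage origin is also present, which in principle allows single-stranded DNA to be rescued with helper phage.

The thioredoxin coding sequence was inserted between the NdeI and XhoI sites, both of which were retained. This places its start codon just downstream of the T7 promoter and the efficient ribosome binding site from T7 gene 10. The XhoI junction fuses the open reading frame in frame to the His tag encoded by the vector, and the T7 terminator follows. The annotation tool labels the insert by its similarity to Escherichia coli thioredoxin and calls the tag a fragment of a 9xHis feature. These are homology-based labels, and the catalogue entry identifies the gene as the A. aceti orthologue carrying His6. The short "SET1" fragment between the tag and the terminator is likewise probably a match to residual T7 gene 10-derived vector sequence, not a functional fusion.

Because transcription depends on T7 RNA polymerase, expression requires a host that supplies this enzyme, while ordinary cloning strains serve for propagation. The His tag permits purification by immobilised metal affinity chromatography, and the record supports use of the plasmid for recombinant production of this acetic acid bacterium's thioredoxin for biochemical or structural work.
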