Addgene plasmid #71694: pJK580
Purpose: Produces Acetobacter aceti 1023 thioredoxin with a C-terminal His6 tag (AaTrxAH6)
Depositing lab: T. J. Kappock. Depositing organization: Purdue University.
Backbone
  Vector backbone: pET23a
  Backbone size w/o insert (bp): 3666
  Total vector size (bp): 3923
  Vector type: Bacterial Expression
Growth in bacteria
  Bacterial resistance: Ampicillin, 100 μg/mL
  Growth temperature: 37°C
  Growth strain: DH5alpha
  Copy number: High Copy
Gene/Insert
  Gene/Insert name: thioredoxin (alt names: trxA; AZ09_01835; trx)
  Species: Acetobacter aceti 1023
  GenBank ID: 635177282 KDE21554
  Promoter: T7
  Tag / fusion protein: His6 (C terminal on backbone)
  Cloning method: Restriction Enzyme; 5′ cloning site NdeI (not destroyed); 3′ cloning site XhoI (not destroyed)
  Sequencing primers: 5′ T7 promoter; 3′ T7 terminator
Terms and licenses: Academic/Nonprofit Terms; Industry Terms: Not Available to Industry
How to cite: pJK580 was a gift from T. J. Kappock (Addgene plasmid # 71694 ; http://n2t.net/addgene:71694 ; RRID:Addgene_71694)
