>Addgene plasmid #71694 | pJK580 | addgene partial sequence | sequence record 134487 | T7 5'-TAATACGACTCACTATAGGG-3'
AATAATTTTGTTTAACTTTAAGAAGGAGATATACATATGAGTGAACATACGCTTGCTGTCAGCGATTCCA
GCTTTGATCAAGATGTTCTCAAGGCCTCTGGCCTTGTGCTGGTAGATTTCTGGGCAGAATGGTGCGGCCC
ATGCAAAATGATTGGCCCGGCATTGGGAGAAATTGGCAAGGAATTTGCCGGCAAGGTAACGGTTGCCAAG
GTAAATATTGATGACAACCCGGAAACTCCAAATGCGTATCAGGTGCGTAGCATTCCAACCCTTATGCTGG
TGCGTGATGGCAAGGTTATAGATAAAAAAGTGGGTGCCCTGCCCAAAAGCCAGTTGAAGGCATGGGTAGA
AAGCGCTCAGTCATTAGAACTCGAGCACCACCACCACCACCACTGAGATCCGGCTGCTAACAAAGCCCGA
AAGGAAGCTGAGTTGGCTGCTGCCACCGCTGAGCAATAACTAGCATAACCCCTTGGGGCCTCTAAACGGG
TCTTGAGGGGTTTTTTGCTGAAAGGAGGAACTATATCCGGATTGGCGAATGGG
[124 nt withheld, positions 544-667]
C
[91 nt withheld, positions 669-759]
A
[49 nt withheld, positions 761-809]
CCTTTGACGTTGGAGTCCACGTTCTTT
[37 nt withheld, positions 837-873]
ACCCTATCTCGGTCTATTCTTTTGATTTATAAGGGATTTTGCCGATTTCGGCCTATTGGTTAAAAAATGA
GCTGATTTAACAAAAATTTAACGCGAATTTTAACAAAATATTAACGCTTACAATTTAGGTGGCACTTTTC
GGGGAAATGTGCGCGGAACCCCTATTTGTTTATTTTTCTAAATACATTCAAATATGTATCCGCTCATGAG
ACAATAACCCTGATAAATGCTTCAATA
