>Addgene plasmid #71694 | pJK580 | addgene partial sequence | sequence record 134488 | T7term 5'-GCTAGTTATTGCTCAGCGG-3'
TTGTTAGCAGCCGGATCTCAGTGGTGGTGGTGGTGGTGCTCGAGTTCTAATGACTGAGCGCTTTCTACCC
ATGCCTTCAACTGGCTTTTGGGCAGGGCACCCACTTTTTTATCTATAACCTTGCCATCACGCACCAGCAT
AAGGGTTGGAATGCTACGCACCTGATACGCATTTGGAGTTTCCGGGTTGTCATCAATATTTACCTTGGCA
ACCGTTACCTTGCCGGCAAATTCCTTGCCAATTTCTCCCAATGCCGGGCCAATCATTTTGCATGGGCCGC
ACCATTCTGCCCAGAAATCTACCAGCACAAGGCCAGAGGCCTTGAGAACATCTTGATCAAAGCTGGAATC
GCTGACAGCAAGCGTATGTTCACTCATATGTATATCTCCTTCTTAAAGTTAAACAAAATTATTTCTAGAG
GGAAACCGTTGTGGTCTCCCTATAGTGAGTCGTATTAATTTCGCGGGATCGAGATCTCGGGCAGCGTTGG
GTCCTGGCCACGGGTGCGCATGATCGTGCTCCTGTCGTTGAGGACCCGGCTAGGCTGGCGGGGTTGCCTT
ACTGGTTAGCAGAATGAATCACCGATACGCGAGCGAACGTGAAGCGACTGCTGCTGCAAAACGTCTGCGA
CCTGAGCAACAACATGAATGGTCTTCGGTTTCCGTGTTTCGTAAAGTCTGGAAACGCGGAAGTCAGCGCC
CTGCACCATTATGTTCCGGATCTGCATCGCAGGATGCTGCTGGCTACCCTGTGGAACACCTACATCTGTA
TTAACGAAGCGCTGGCATTGACCCTGAGTGATTTTTCTCTGGTCCCGCCGCATCCATACCGCCAGTTGTT
TACCCTCACAACGTTCCAGTAACCGGGCATGTTCATCATCAGTAACCCGTATCGTGAGCATCCTCTCTCG
TTTCATCGGTATCATTACCCCCATGAACAGAAATCCCCCTTACACGGAGGCATCAGTGACCAAACAGGAA
AAAACCGCCCTTAACATGGCCCGCTTTATCAGAAGCCAGACATTAACGCTTCTGGAGAAACTCAACGAGC
TGGACGCGGATGAACAGGCAGACATCTGTGAATCGCTTCACGA
